>Addgene plasmid #186597 | pLV-GFP-Sec61β | addgene full sequence | sequence record 369187 | Addgene NGS Result
TTACATCGAACTGGATCTCAACAGCGGTAAGATCCTTGAGAGTTTTCGCCCCGAAGAACGTTTTCCAATG
ATGAGCACTTTTAAAGTTCTGCTATGTGGCGCGGTATTATCCCGTATTGACGCCGGGCAAGAGCAACTCG
GTCGCCGCATACACTATTCTCAGAATGACTTGGTTGAGTACTCACCAGTCACAGAAAAGCATCTTACGGA
TGGCATGACAGTAAGAGAATTATGCAGTGCTGCCATAACCATGAGTGATAACACTGCGGCCAACTTACTT
CTGACAACGATCGGAGGACCGAAGGAGCTAACCGCTTTTTTGCACAACATGGGGGATCATGTAACTCGCC
TTGATCGTTGGGAACCGGAGCTGAATGAAGCCATACCAAACGACGAGCGTGACACCACGATGCCTGTAGC
AATGGCAACAACGTTGCGCAAACTATTAACTGGCGAACTACTTACTCTAGCTTCCCGGCAACAATTAATA
GACTGGATGGAGGCGGATAAAGTTGCAGGACCACTTCTGCGCTCGGCCCTTCCGGCTGGCTGGTTTATTG
CTGATAAATCTGGAGCCGGTGAGCGTGGGTCTCGCGGTATCATTGCAGCACTGGGGCCAGATGGTAAGCC
CTCCCGTATCGTAGTTATCTACACGACGGGGAGTCAGGCAACTATGGATGAACGAAATAGACAGATCGCT
GAGATAGGTGCCTCACTGATTAAGCATTGGTAACTGTCAGACCAAGTTTACTCATATATACTTTAGATTG
ATTTAAAACTTCATTTTTAATTTAAAAGGATCTAGGTGAAGATCCTTTTTGATAATCTCATGACCAAAAT
CCCTTAACGTGAGTTTTCGTTCCACTGAGCGTCAGACCCCGTAGAAAAGATCAAAGGATCTTCTTGAGAT
CCTTTTTTTCTGCGCGTAATCTGCTGCTTGCAAACAAAAAAACCACCGCTACCAGCGGTGGTTTGTTTGC
CGGATCAAGAGCTACCAACTCTTTTTCCGAAGGTAACTGGCTTCAGCAGAGCGCAGATACCAAATACTGT
TCTTCTAGTGTAGCCGTAGTTAGGCCACCACTTCAAGAACTCTGTAGCACCGCCTACATACCTCGCTCTG
CTAATCCTGTTACCAGTGGCTGCTGCCAGTGGCGATAAGTCGTGTCTTACCGGGTTGGACTCAAGACGAT
AGTTACCGGATAAGGCGCAGCGGTCGGGCTGAACGGGGGGTTCGTGCACACAGCCCAGCTTGGAGCGAAC
GACCTACACCGAACTGAGATACCTACAGCGTGAGCTATGAGAAAGCGCCACGCTTCCCGAAGGGAGAAAG
GCGGACAGGTATCCGGTAAGCGGCAGGGTCGGAACAGGAGAGCGCACGAGGGAGCTTCCAGGGGGAAACG
CCTGGTATCTTTATAGTCCTGTCGGGTTTCGCCACCTCTGACTTGAGCGTCGATTTTTGTGATGCTCGTC
AGGGGGGCGGAGCCTATGGAAAAACGCCAGCAACGCGGCCTTTTTACGGTTCCTGGCCTTTTGCTGGCCT
TTTGCTCACATGTTCTTTCCTGCGTTATCCCCTGATTCTGTGGATAACCGTATTACCGCCTTTGAGTGAG
CTGATACCGCTCGCCGCAGCCGAACGACCGAGCGCAGCGAGTCAGTGAGCGAGGAAGCGGAAGAGCGCCC
AATACGCAAACCGCCTCTCCCCGCGCGTTGGCCGATTCATTAATGCAGCTGGCACGACAGGTTTCCCGAC
TGGAAAGCGGGCAGTGAGCGCAACGCAATTAATGTGAGTTAGCTCACTCATTAGGCACCCCAGGCTTTCC
ACTTTATGCTTCCGGCTCGTATGTTGTGTGGAATTGTGAGCGGATAACAATTTCACACAGGAAACAGCTA
TGACCATGATTACGCCAAGCGCGCAATTAACCCTCACTAAAGGGAACAAAAGCTGGAGCTGCAAGCTTAA
TGTAGTCTTATGCAATACTCTTGTAGTCTTGCAACATGGTAACGATGAGTTAGCAACATGCCTTACAAGG
AGAGAAAAAGCACCGTGCATGCCGATTGGTGGAAGTAAGGTGGTACGATCGTGCCTTATTAGGAAGGCAA
CAGACGGGTCTGACATGGATTGGACGAACCACTGAATTGCCGCATTGCAGAGATATTGTATTTAAGTGCC
TAGCTCGATACATAAACGGGTCTCTCTGGTTAGACCAGATCTGAGCCTGGGAGCTCTCTGGCTAACTAGG
GAACCCACTGCTTAAGCCTCAATAAAGCTTGCCTTGAGTGCTTCAAGTAGTGTGTGCCCGTCTGTTGTGT
GACTCTGGTAACTAGAGATCCCTCAGACCCTTTTAGTCAGTGTGGAAAATCTCTAGCAGTGGCGCCCGAA
CAGGGACTTGAAAGCGAAAGGGAAACCAGAGGAGCTCTCTCGACGCAGGACTCGGCTTGCTGAAGCGCGC
ACGGCAAGAGGCGAGGGGCGGCGACTGGTGAGTACGCCAAAAATTTTGACTAGCGGAGGCTAGAAGGAGA
GAGATGGGTGCGAGAGCGTCAGTATTAAGCGGGGGAGAATTAGATCGCGATGGGAAAAAATTCGGTTAAG
GCCAGGGGGAAAGAAAAAATATAAATTAAAACATATAGTATGGGCAAGCAGGGAGCTAGAACGATTCGCA
GTTAATCCTGGCCTGTTAGAAACATCAGAAGGCTGTAGACAAATACTGGGACAGCTACAACCATCCCTTC
AGACAGGATCAGAAGAACTTAGATCATTATATAATACAGTAGCAACCCTCTATTGTGTGCATCAAAGGAT
AGAGATAAAAGACACCAAGGAAGCTTTAGACAAGATAGAGGAAGAGCAAAACAAAAGTAAGACCACCGCA
CAGCAAGCGGCCGCTGATCTTCAGACCTGGAGGAGGAGATATGAGGGACAATTGGAGAAGTGAATTATAT
AAATATAAAGTAGTAAAAATTGAACCATTAGGAGTAGCACCCACCAAGGCAAAGAGAAGAGTGGTGCAGA
GAGAAAAAAGAGCAGTGGGAATAGGAGCTTTGTTCCTTGGGTTCTTGGGAGCAGCAGGAAGCACTATGGG
CGCAGCGTCAATGACGCTGACGGTACAGGCCAGACAATTATTGTCTGGTATAGTGCAGCAGCAGAACAAT
TTGCTGAGGGCTATTGAGGCGCAACAGCATCTGTTGCAACTCACAGTCTGGGGCATCAAGCAGCTCCAGG
CAAGAATCCTGGCTGTGGAAAGATACCTAAAGGATCAACAGCTCCTGGGGATTTGGGGTTGCTCTGGAAA
ACTCATTTGCACCACTGCTGTGCCTTGGAATGCTAGTTGGAGTAATAAATCTCTGGAACAGATTTGGAAT
CACACGACCTGGATGGAGTGGGACAGAGAAATTAACAATTACACAAGCTTAATACACTCCTTAATTGAAG
AATCGCAAAACCAGCAAGAAAAGAATGAACAAGAATTATTGGAATTAGATAAATGGGCAAGTTTGTGGAA
TTGGTTTAACATAACAAATTGGCTGTGGTATATAAAATTATTCATAATGATAGTAGGAGGCTTGGTAGGT
TTAAGAATAGTTTTTGCTGTACTTTCTATAGTGAATAGAGTTAGGCAGGGATATTCACCATTATCGTTTC
AGACCCACCTCCCAACCCCGAGGGGACCCGACAGGCCCGAAGGAATAGAAGAAGAAGGTGGAGAGAGAGA
CAGAGACAGATCCATTCGATTAGTGAACGGATCTCGACGGTATCGGTTAACTTTTAAAAGAAAAGGGGGG
ATTGGGGGGTATAGTGCAGGGGAAAGAATAGTAGACATAATAGCAACAGACATACAAACTAAAGAATTAC
AAAAACAAATTACAAAATTCAAAATTTTATCGATAAGCTTGGGAGTTCCGCGTTACATAACTTACGGTAA
ATGGCCCGCCTGGCTGACCGCCCAACGACCCCCGCCCATTGACGTCAATAATGACGTATGTTCCCATAGT
AACGCCAATAGGGACTTTCCATTGACGTCAATGGGTGGAGTATTTACGGTAAACTGCCCACTTGGCAGTA
CATCAAGTGTATCATATGCCAAGTACGCCCCCTATTGACGTCAATGACGGTAAATGGCCCGCCTGGCATT
ATGCCCAGTACATGACCTTATGGGACTTTCCTACTTGGCAGTACATCTACGTATTAGTCATCGCTATTAC
CATGGTGATGCGGTTTTGGCAGTACATCAATGGGCGTGGATAGCGGTTTGACTCACGGGGATTTCCAAGT
CTCCACCCCATTGACGTCAATGGGAGTTTGTTTTGGCACCAAAATCAACGGGACTTTCCAAAATGTCGTA
ACAACTCCGCCCCATTGACGCAAATGGGCGGTAGGCGTGTACGGTGGGAGGTCTATATAAGCAGAGCTCG
TTTAGTGAACCGTCAGATCGCCTGGAGACGCCATCCACGCTGTTTTGACCTCCATAGAAGACACCGACTC
TAGAGGATCCACCGGTATGGTGAGCAAGGGCGCCGAGCTGTTCACCGGCATCGTGCCCATCCTGATCGAG
CTGAATGGCGATGTGAATGGCCACAAGTTCAGCGTGAGCGGCGAGGGCGAGGGCGATGCCACCTACGGCA
AGCTGACCCTGAAGTTCATCTGCACCACCGGCAAGCTGCCTGTGCCCTGGCCCACCCTGGTGACCACCCT
GAGCTACGGCGTGCAGTGCTTCTCACGCTACCCCGATCACATGAAGCAGCACGACTTCTTCAAGAGCGCC
ATGCCTGAGGGCTACATCCAGGAGCGCACCATCTTCTTCGAGGATGACGGCAACTACAAGTCGCGCGCCG
AGGTGAAGTTCGAGGGCGATACCCTGGTGAATCGCATCGAGCTGACCGGCACCGATTTCAAGGAGGATGG
CAACATCCTGGGCAATAAGATGGAGTACAACTACAACGCCCACAATGTGTACATCATGACCGACAAGGCC
AAGAATGGCATCAAGGTGAACTTCAAGATCCGCCACAACATCGAGGATGGCAGCGTGCAGCTGGCCGACC
ACTACCAGCAGAATACCCCCATCGGCGATGGCCCTGTGCTGCTGCCCGATAACCACTACCTGTCCACCCA
GAGCGCCCTGTCCAAGGACCCCAACGAGAAGCGCGATCACATGATCTACTTCGGCTTCGTGACCGCCGCC
GCCATCACCCACGGCATGGATGAGCTGTACAAGTCCGGACTCAGATCT
[288 nt withheld, positions 5229-5516]
TAGGTCGACAATCAACCTCTGGATTACAAAATTTGTGAAAGATTGACTGGTATTCTTAACTATGTTGCTC
CTTTTACGCTATGTGGATACGCTGCTTTAATGCCTTTGTATCATGCTATTGCTTCCCGTATGGCTTTCAT
TTTCTCCTCCTTGTATAAATCCTGGTTGCTGTCTCTTTATGAGGAGTTGTGGCCCGTTGTCAGGCAACGT
GGCGTGGTGTGCACTGTGTTTGCTGACGCAACCCCCACTGGTTGGGGCATTGCCACCACCTGTCAGCTCC
TTTCCGGGACTTTCGCTTTCCCCCTCCCTATTGCCACGGCGGAACTCATCGCCGCCTGCCTTGCCCGCTG
CTGGACAGGGGCTCGGCTGTTGGGCACTGACAATTCCGTGGTGTTGTCGGGGAAGCTGACGTCCTTTCCA
TGGCTGCTCGCCTGTGTTGCCACCTGGATTCTGCGCGGGACGTCCTTCTGCTACGTCCCTTCGGCCCTCA
ATCCAGCGGACCTTCCTTCCCGCGGCCTGCTGCCGGCTCTGCGGCCTCTTCCGCGTCTTCGCCTTCGCCC
TCAGACGAGTCGGATCTCCCTTTGGGCCGCCTCCCCGCCTGGAATTCGAGCTCGGTACCTTTAAGACCAA
TGACTTACAAGGCAGCTGTAGATCTTAGCCACTTTTTAAAAGAAAAGGGGGGACTGGAAGGGCTAATTCA
CTCCCAACGAAGACAAGATCTGCTTTTTGCTTGTACTGGGTCTCTCTGGTTAGACCAGATCTGAGCCTGG
GAGCTCTCTGGCTAACTAGGGAACCCACTGCTTAAGCCTCAATAAAGCTTGCCTTGAGTGCTTCAAGTAG
TGTGTGCCCGTCTGTTGTGTGACTCTGGTAACTAGAGATCCCTCAGACCCTTTTAGTCAGTGTGGAAAAT
CTCTAGCAGTAGTAGTTCATGTCATCTTATTATTCAGTATTTATAACTTGCAAAGAAATGAATATCAGAG
AGTGAGAGGAACTTGTTTATTGCAGCTTATAATGGTTACAAATAAAGCAATAGCATCACAAATTTCACAA
ATAAAGCATTTTTTTCACTGCATTCTAGTTGTGGTTTGTCCAAACTCATCAATGTATCTTATCATGTCTG
GCTCTAGCTATCCCGCCCCTAACTCCGCCCATCCCGCCCCTAACTCCGCCCAGTTCCGCCCATTCTCCGC
CCCATGGCTGACTAATTTTTTTTATTTATGCAGAGGCCGAGGCCGCCTCGGCCTCTGAGCTATTCCAGAA
GTAGTGAGGAGGCTTTTTTGGAGGCCTAGGGACGTACCCAATTCGCCCTATAGTGAGTCGTATTACGCGC
GCTCACTGGCCGTCGTTTTACAACGTCGTGACTGGGAAAACCCTGGCGTTACCCAACTTAATCGCCTTGC
AGCACATCCCCCTTTCGCCAGCTGGCGTAATAGCGAAGAGGCCCGCACCGATCGCCCTTCCCAACAGTTG
CGCAGCCTGAATGGCGAATGGG
[124 nt withheld, positions 7009-7132]
C
[91 nt withheld, positions 7134-7224]
A
[49 nt withheld, positions 7226-7274]
CCTTTGACGTTGGAGTCCACGTTCTTT
[37 nt withheld, positions 7302-7338]
ACCCTATCTCGGTCTATTCTTTTGATTTATAAGGGATTTTGCCGATTTCGGCCTATTGGTTAAAAAATGA
GCTGATTTAACAAAAATTTAACGCGAATTTTAACAAAATATTAACGCTTACAATTTAGGTGGCACTTTTC
GGGGAAATGTGCGCGGAACCCCTATTTGTTTATTTTTCTAAATACATTCAAATATGTATCCGCTCATGAG
ACAATAACCCTGATAAATGCTTCAATAATATTGAAAAAGGAAGAGTATGAGTATTCAACATTTCCGTGTC
GCCCTTATTCCCTTTTTTGCGGCATTTTGCCTTCCTGTTTTTGCTCACCCAGAAACGCTGGTGAAAGTAA
AAGATGCTGAAGATCAGTTGGGTGCACGAGTGGG
Features (pLannotate 1.2.2; 27 found; start..end, strand, type, name):
    904..1492    +  rep_origin     ori: high-copy-number ColE1/pMB1/pBR322/pUC origin of replication
   1675..1767    +  CDS            lacI (fragment): lac repressor; lacI; The lac repressor binds to the lac operator to inhibit transcription in E. coli. This inhibition can be relieved by adding lactose or isopropyl-β-D-thiogalactopyranoside (IPTG).
   1780..1801    +  protein_bind   CAP binding site: CAP binding activates transcription in the presence of cAMP. E. coli catabolite activator protein
   1820..1846    +  promoter       lac promoter (fragment): promoter for the E. coli lac operon
   1854..1870    +  protein_bind   lac operator: The lac repressor binds to the lac operator to inhibit transcription in E. coli. This inhibition can be relieved by adding lactose or isopropyl-β-D-thiogalactopyranoside (IPTG). lac repressor encoded by lacI
   1915..1933    +  promoter       T3 promoter: promoter for bacteriophage T3 RNA polymerase
   1961..2187    +  promoter       RSV promoter: Rous sarcoma virus enhancer/promoter
   2188..2368    +  LTR            5' LTR (truncated): truncated 5' long terminal repeat (LTR) from HIV-1
   2415..2540    +  misc_feature   HIV-1 Ψ: packaging signal of human immunodeficiency virus type 1
   2524..2887    +  CDS            HIV-1 gag (fragment): gag protein from human immunodeficiency virus 1; gag
   3033..3266    +  misc_feature   RRE: The Rev response element (RRE) of HIV-1 allows for Rev-dependent mRNA export from the nucleus to the cytoplasm.
   3643..3743    +  CDS            Rev (fragment): human immunodeficiency virus 1 (HIV-1) Rev protein; rev; enhances nuclear export of unspliced and incompletely spliced viral mRNAs
   3762..3878    +  misc_feature   cPPT/CTS: central polypurine tract and central termination sequence of HIV-1
   3901..4204    +  enhancer       CMV enhancer: human cytomegalovirus immediate early enhancer
   4205..4408    +  promoter       CMV promoter: human cytomegalovirus (CMV) immediate early promoter
   4497..5213    +  CDS            AcGFP1: AcGFP1 is a basic (constitutively fluorescent) green fluorescent protein, derived from Aequorea coerulescens.
   5229..5519    +  CDS            Sec61β (sequence partly withheld): human Sec61β subunit of the translocon in the endoplasmic reticulum; SEC61B
   5526..6114    +  misc_feature   WPRE: woodchuck hepatitis virus posttranscriptional regulatory element
   6131..6199    +  CDS            nef (fragment): NEF_HV1Z2 - Experimental evidence at protein level: Swiss-Prot protein existence level 1. Extracellular Nef protein targets CD4(+) T-lymphocytes for apoptosis by interacting with CXCR4 surface receptors. From Human immunodeficiency virus type 1 group M subtype D (isolate Z2/CDC-Z34) (HIV-1).
   6201..6434    +  LTR            3' LTR (ΔU3): self-inactivating 3' long terminal repeat (LTR) from HIV-1
   6506..6627    +  polyA_signal   SV40 poly(A) signal: SV40 polyadenylation signal
   6667..6802    +  rep_origin     SV40 ori: SV40 origin of replication
   6823..6841    -  promoter       T7 promoter: promoter for bacteriophage T7 RNA polymerase
   6849..7004    +  CDS            lacZα (fragment): LacZα fragment of β-galactosidase; lacZ fragment
   7009..7437    +  rep_origin     f1 ori (sequence partly withheld): f1 bacteriophage origin of replication; arrow indicates direction of (+) strand synthesis
   7490..7594    +  promoter       AmpR promoter: bla
   7595..733     +  CDS            AmpR (across the origin): β-lactamase; bla; confers resistance to ampicillin, carbenicillin, and related antibiotics
