[The description below was written by a language model from this plasmid's Addgene catalogue record and pLannotate feature annotations shown in this document.]
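Description:
pLV-GFP-Sec61β is a third-generation, self-inactivating lentiviral transfer plasmid of about 7.7 kb for expressing a green fluorescent fusion of human Sec61β in mammalian cells. It was built on a pLV-eGFP backbone. In bacteria it is maintained through a high-copy ColE1/pUC-type origin and selected with ampicillin via the β-lactamase gene. An f1 origin, remnants of the lac/lacZα region, and flanking T3 and T7 promoters are carried over from the cloning backbone.

The viral portion follows the standard third-generation layout. An RSV promoter replaces the U3 region of a truncated HIV-1 5' LTR, so genomic RNA is transcribed in packaging cells without Tat. It is followed by the Ψ packaging signal with a short gag fragment, the Rev response element for Rev-dependent nuclear export, and the cPPT/CTS, which aids nuclear import of the reverse-transcribed genome. The ΔU3 3' LTR removes viral promoter activity after integration, leaving expression to the internal cassette. An SV40 polyadenylation signal and SV40 origin lie downstream of the 3' LTR.

The payload is driven by the CMV enhancer/promoter and encodes a fluorescent protein fused to the N terminus of Sec61β, inserted between AgeI and SalI sites. A WPRE follows to boost transcript stability and expression. The catalogue calls the tag GFP, while the sequence annotation identifies it specifically as AcGFP1 from Aequorea coerulescens. Sec61β is a tail-anchored subunit of the ER translocon, so the fusion labels endoplasmic reticulum membranes. The associated study examined ER morphology in developing mammalian axons, which is consistent with use of this vector for live imaging of the ER in transduced cells such as neurons.
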