Addgene plasmid #186597: pLV-GFP-Sec61β
Purpose: Third generation lentiviral vector expressing GFP-Sec61β
Depositing lab: Gia Voeltz. Depositing organization: University of Colorado, Boulder. Publication: The ER ladder is a unique morphological feature of developing mammalian axons. Zamponi E, Meehl JB, Voeltz GK. Dev Cell. 2022 Jun 6;57(11):1369-1382.e6. doi: 10.1016/j.devcel.2022.05.002. Epub 2022 May 23. PubMed 35609616.
Backbone
  Vector backbone: pLV-eGFP_Addgene#36083
  Vector type: Mammalian Expression, Lentiviral
Growth in bacteria
  Bacterial resistance: Ampicillin, 100 μg/mL
  Growth temperature: 30°C
  Growth strain: NEB Stable
  Copy number: Unknown
Gene/Insert
  Gene/Insert name: Sec61β
  Species: H. sapiens (human)
  Entrez Gene: SEC61B
  Promoter: CMV
  Tag / fusion protein: GFP (N terminal on insert)
  Cloning method: Restriction Enzyme; 5′ cloning site AgeI (not destroyed); 3′ cloning site SalI (not destroyed)
  Sequencing primers: 5′ ttagtgaaccgtcagatcgcct; 3′ aggcattaaagcagcgtatccacata
Terms and licenses: Academic/Nonprofit Terms; Industry Terms: Not Available to Industry
How to cite: pLV-GFP-Sec61β was a gift from Gia Voeltz (Addgene plasmid # 186597 ; http://n2t.net/addgene:186597 ; RRID:Addgene_186597)
